Addgene plasmid #26402: pF141 pAcGFP1 SOD1WT
Depositing lab: Elizabeth Fisher. Depositing organization: Medical Research Council, South Africa. Publication: Modification of superoxide dismutase 1 (SOD1) properties by a GFP tag--implications for research into amyotrophic lateral sclerosis (ALS). Stevens JC, Chia R, Hendriks WT, Bros-Facer V, van Minnen J, Martin JE, Jackson GS, Greensmith L, Schiavo G, Fisher EM. PLoS One. 2010 . 5(3):e9541. 10.1371/journal.pone.0009541 PubMed 20221404.
Backbone
  Vector backbone: pAcGFP1-C1
  Backbone manufacturer: Clontech
  Backbone size w/o insert (bp): 4700
  Vector type: Mammalian Expression
  Selectable markers: Neomycin (select with G418)
Growth in bacteria
  Bacterial resistance: Kanamycin, 50 μg/mL
  Growth temperature: 37°C
  Growth strain: DH5alpha
  Copy number: Unknown
Gene/Insert
  Gene/Insert name: SOD1
  Species: H. sapiens (human)
  Insert size (bp): 470
  Entrez Gene: SOD1 (a.k.a. ALS, ALS1, HEL-S-44, IPOA, SOD, STAHP, hSod1, homodimer)
  Tag / fusion protein: GFP (N terminal on insert)
  Cloning method: Restriction Enzyme; 5′ cloning site EcoRI (not destroyed); 3′ cloning site SalI (not destroyed)
  Sequencing primers: 5′ CMV-F; 3′ SV40pA-R
Resource information
  A portion of this plasmid was derived from a plasmid made by: human cDNA insert from cDNA clone cSOD1 from Professor Yoram Groner as described in Lieman-Hurwitzet al., 1982 and Sherman et al 1983.
Terms and licenses: Academic/Nonprofit Terms; Industry Terms: Not Available to Industry
Depositor comments: The complete cDNA was subcloned into the vector pET28 and then a PCR amplified the complete cDNA with EcoRI and SalI sites on the 5’ and 3’ end respectively. This EcoRI-SalI 0.47kb fragment was cloned into the respective EcoRI and SalI sites of pACGFPC1. Thus GFP is 5’ of the SOD1 insert and upstream in the GFP-SOD1 fusion protein.
How to cite: pF141 pAcGFP1 SOD1WT was a gift from Elizabeth Fisher (Addgene plasmid # 26402 ; http://n2t.net/addgene:26402 ; RRID:Addgene_26402)
