[The description below was written by a language model from this plasmid's Addgene catalogue record and pLannotate feature annotations shown in this document.]
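Description:
pF141 pAcGFP1 SOD1WT is a mammalian expression plasmid built on the Clontech pAcGFP1-C1 backbone that produces wild-type human superoxide dismutase 1 (SOD1) fused to a green fluorescent protein. The sequenced construct is about 5.2 kb. It replicates in E. coli from a high-copy ColE1/pUC-type origin and also carries an f1 phage origin. A single NeoR/KanR (Tn5 aminoglycoside phosphotransferase) gene provides both selections. The bacterial bla promoter drives it for kanamycin resistance in bacteria, and the SV40 enhancer/early promoter drives it for G418 selection of mammalian cells, with an HSV TK polyadenylation signal downstream. Short matches annotated as ble, bGH poly(A) and SV40 large T antigen are only fragments, probably residual backbone sequence rather than functional elements.

The expression cassette consists of the human CMV immediate-early enhancer and promoter, the AcGFP1 coding sequence (a constitutively fluorescent green protein from Aequorea coerulescens), a short stretch of multiple cloning site acting as linker, the SOD1 coding sequence, and an SV40 polyadenylation signal. The full SOD1 cDNA, roughly 0.47 kb, was PCR-amplified with flanking EcoRI and SalI sites and inserted into the matching sites of the vector, both of which remain intact. This places GFP at the N-terminus of the fusion protein.

SOD1 detoxifies superoxide radicals and is an ALS-associated gene. The associated publication examined how a GFP tag alters SOD1 properties and what that means for ALS research. The "WT" in the name marks this as the wild-type form. It is suited to transient or stable expression and fluorescence-based visualisation of tagged SOD1 in mammalian cells.
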