Features (pLannotate 1.2.2; 17 found; start..end, strand, type, name):
      1..304     +  enhancer       CMV enhancer: human cytomegalovirus immediate early enhancer
    305..508     +  promoter       CMV promoter: human cytomegalovirus (CMV) immediate early promoter
    553..1269    +  CDS            AcGFP1: AcGFP1 is a basic (constitutively fluorescent) green fluorescent protein, derived from Aequorea coerulescens.
   1270..1304    +  misc_feature   MCS (fragment): multiple cloning site
   1306..1767    +  CDS            SOD1 (sequence withheld): SODC_HUMAN - Experimental evidence at protein level: Swiss-Prot protein existence level 1. Destroys radicals which are normally produced within the cells and which are toxic to biological systems. From Homo sapiens (Human).
   1770..1797    +  misc_feature   MCS (fragment): multiple cloning site
   1814..1898    +  CDS            large T antigen (fragment): large T antigen from SV40 (simian virus 40)
   1921..2042    +  polyA_signal   SV40 poly(A) signal: SV40 polyadenylation signal
   2076..2504    -  rep_origin     f1 ori (sequence partly withheld): f1 bacteriophage origin of replication; arrow indicates direction of (+) strand synthesis
   2531..2635    +  promoter       AmpR promoter: bla
   2637..2994    +  promoter       SV40 promoter: SV40 enhancer and early promoter
   3029..3823    +  CDS            NeoR/KanR: aminoglycoside phosphotransferase from Tn5; aph(3')-II (or nptII); confers resistance to neomycin, kanamycin, and G418 (Geneticin®)
   3844..3996    +  CDS            ble (fragment): BLE_KLEPN - Experimental evidence at protein level: Swiss-Prot protein existence level 1. Binding protein with a strong affinity to the bleomycin family of antibiotics. Binds to CL990; an antimitotic-antibiotic compound. From Klebsiella pneumoniae.
   4055..4102    +  polyA_signal   HSV TK poly(A) signal: herpes simplex virus thymidine kinase polyadenylation signal (Cole and Stacy, 1985)
   4193..4209    -  polyA_signal   bGH poly(A) signal (fragment): bovine growth hormone polyadenylation signal
   4431..5019    +  rep_origin     ori: high-copy-number ColE1/pMB1/pBR322/pUC origin of replication
   5134..5193    +  enhancer       CMV enhancer (fragment): human cytomegalovirus immediate early enhancer
>Addgene plasmid #26402 | pF141 pAcGFP1 SOD1WT | addgene full sequence | sequence record 261744 | Addgene NGS Result
CGTTACATAACTTACGGTAAATGGCCCGCCTGGCTGACCGCCCAACGACCCCCGCCCATTGACGTCAATA
ATGACGTATGTTCCCATAGTAACGCCAATAGGGACTTTCCATTGACGTCAATGGGTGGAGTATTTACGGT
AAACTGCCCACTTGGCAGTACATCAAGTGTATCATATGCCAAGTACGCCCCCTATTGACGTCAATGACGG
TAAATGGCCCGCCTGGCATTATGCCCAGTACATGACCTTATGGGACTTTCCTACTTGGCAGTACATCTAC
GTATTAGTCATCGCTATTACCATGGTGATGCGGTTTTGGCAGTACATCAATGGGCGTGGATAGCGGTTTG
ACTCACGGGGATTTCCAAGTCTCCACCCCATTGACGTCAATGGGAGTTTGTTTTGGCACCAAAATCAACG
GGACTTTCCAAAATGTCGTAACAACTCCGCCCCATTGACGCAAATGGGCGGTAGGCGTGTACGGTGGGAG
GTCTATATAAGCAGAGCTGGTTTAGTGAACCGTCAGATCCGCTAGCGCTACCGGTCGCCACCATGGTGAG
CAAGGGCGCCGAGCTGTTCACCGGCATCGTGCCCATCCTGATCGAGCTGAATGGCGATGTGAATGGCCAC
AAGTTCAGCGTGAGCGGCGAGGGCGAGGGCGATGCCACCTACGGCAAGCTGACCCTGAAGTTCATCTGCA
CCACCGGCAAGCTGCCTGTGCCCTGGCCCACCCTGGTGACCACCCTGAGCTACGGCGTGCAGTGCTTCTC
ACGCTACCCCGATCACATGAAGCAGCACGACTTCTTCAAGAGCGCCATGCCTGAGGGCTACATCCAGGAG
CGCACCATCTTCTTCGAGGATGACGGCAACTACAAGTCGCGCGCCGAGGTGAAGTTCGAGGGCGATACCC
TGGTGAATCGCATCGAGCTGACCGGCACCGATTTCAAGGAGGATGGCAACATCCTGGGCAATAAGATGGA
GTACAACTACAACGCCCACAATGTGTACATCATGACCGACAAGGCCAAGAATGGCATCAAGGTGAACTTC
AAGATCCGCCACAACATCGAGGATGGCAGCGTGCAGCTGGCCGACCACTACCAGCAGAATACCCCCATCG
GCGATGGCCCTGTGCTGCTGCCCGATAACCACTACCTGTCCACCCAGAGCGCCCTGTCCAAGGACCCCAA
CGAGAAGCGCGATCACATGATCTACTTCGGCTTCGTGACCGCCGCCGCCATCACCCACGGCATGGATGAG
CTGTACAAGTCCGGACTCAGATCTCGAGCTCAAGCTTCGAATTCC
[462 nt withheld, positions 1306-1767]
TAAGTCGACGGTACCGCGGGCCCGGGATCCACCGGATCTAGATAACTGATCATAATCAGCCATACCACAT
TTGTAGAGGTTTTACTTGCTTTAAAAAACCTCCCACACCTCCCCCTGAACCTGAAACATAAAATGAATGC
AATTGTTGTTGTTAACTTGTTTATTGCAGCTTATAATGGTTACAAATAAAGCAATAGCATCACAAATTTC
ACAAATAAAGCATTTTTTTCACTGCATTCTAGTTGTGGTTTGTCCAAACTCATCAATGTATCTTAACGCG
TAAATTGTAAGCGTTAATATTTTGTTAAAATTCGCGTTAAATTTTTGTTAAATCAGCTCATTTTTTAACC
AATAGGCCGAAATCGGCAAAATCCCTTATAAATCAAAAGAATAGACCGAGATAGGGT
[37 nt withheld, positions 2175-2211]
AAAGAACGTGGACTCCAACGTCAAAGG
[49 nt withheld, positions 2239-2287]
T
[91 nt withheld, positions 2289-2379]
G
[124 nt withheld, positions 2381-2504]
CAGGTGGCACTTTTCGGGGAAATGTGCGCGGAACCCCTATTTGTTTATTTTTCTAAATACATTCAAATAT
GTATCCGCTCATGAGACAATAACCCTGATAAATGCTTCAATAATATTGAAAAAGGAAGAGTCCTGAGGCG
GAAAGAACCAGCTGTGGAATGTGTGTCAGTTAGGGTGTGGAAAGTCCCCAGGCTCCCCAGCAGGCAGAAG
TATGCAAAGCATGCATCTCAATTAGTCAGCAACCAGGTGTGGAAAGTCCCCAGGCTCCCCAGCAGGCAGA
AGTATGCAAAGCATGCATCTCAATTAGTCAGCAACCATAGTCCCGCCCCTAACTCCGCCCATCCCGCCCC
TAACTCCGCCCAGTTCCGCCCATTCTCCGCCCCATGGCTGACTAATTTTTTTTATTTATGCAGAGGCCGA
GGCCGCCTCGGCCTCTGAGCTATTCCAGAAGTAGTGAGGAGGCTTTTTTGGAGGCCTAGGCTTTTGCAAA
GATCGATCAAGAGACAGGATGAGGATCGTTTCGCATGATTGAACAAGATGGATTGCACGCAGGTTCTCCG
GCCGCTTGGGTGGAGAGGCTATTCGGCTATGACTGGGCACAACAGACAATCGGCTGCTCTGATGCCGCCG
TGTTCCGGCTGTCAGCGCAGGGGCGCCCGGTTCTTTTTGTCAAGACCGACCTGTCCGGTGCCCTGAATGA
ACTGCAAGACGAGGCAGCGCGGCTATCGTGGCTGGCCACGACGGGCGTTCCTTGCGCAGCTGTGCTCGAC
GTTGTCACTGAAGCGGGAAGGGACTGGCTGCTATTGGGCGAAGTGCCGGGGCAGGATCTCCTGTCATCTC
ACCTTGCTCCTGCCGAGAAAGTATCCATCATGGCTGATGCAATGCGGCGGCTGCATACGCTTGATCCGGC
TACCTGCCCATTCGACCACCAAGCGAAACATCGCATCGAGCGAGCACGTACTCGGATGGAAGCCGGTCTT
GTCGATCAGGATGATCTGGACGAAGAGCATCAGGGGCTCGCGCCAGCCGAACTGTTCGCCAGGCTCAAGG
CGAGCATGCCCGACGGCGAGGATCTCGTCGTGACCCATGGCGATGCCTGCTTGCCGAATATCATGGTGGA
AAATGGCCGCTTTTCTGGATTCATCGACTGTGGCCGGCTGGGTGTGGCGGACCGCTATCAGGACATAGCG
TTGGCTACCCGTGATATTGCTGAAGAGCTTGGCGGCGAATGGGCTGACCGCTTCCTCGTGCTTTACGGTA
TCGCCGCTCCCGATTCGCAGCGCATCGCCTTCTATCGCCTTCTTGACGAGTTCTTCTGAGCGGGACTCTG
GGGTTCGAAATGACCGACCAAGCGACGCCCAACCTGCCATCACGAGATTTCGATTCCACCGCCGCCTTCT
ATGAAAGGTTGGGCTTCGGAATCGTTTTCCGGGACGCCGGCTGGATGATCCTCCAGCGCGGGGATCTCAT
GCTGGAGTTCTTCGCCCACCCTAGGGGGAGGCTAACTGAAACACGGAAGGAGACAATACCGGAAGGAACC
CGCGCTATGACGGCAATAAAAAGACAGAATAAAACGCACGGTGTTGGGTCGTTTGTTCATAAACGCGGGG
TTCGGTCCCAGGGCTGGCACTCTGTCGATACCCCACCGAGACCCCATTGGGGCCAATACGCCCGCGTTTC
TTCCTTTTCCCCACCCCACCCCCCAAGTTCGGGTGAAGGCCCAGGGCTCGCAGCCAACGTCGGGGCGGCA
GGCCCTGCCATAGCCTCAGGTTACTCATATATACTTTAGATTGATTTAAAACTTCATTTTTAATTTAAAA
GGATCTAGGTGAAGATCCTTTTTGATAATCTCATGACCAAAATCCCTTAACGTGAGTTTTCGTTCCACTG
AGCGTCAGACCCCGTAGAAAAGATCAAAGGATCTTCTTGAGATCCTTTTTTTCTGCGCGTAATCTGCTGC
TTGCAAACAAAAAAACCACCGCTACCAGCGGTGGTTTGTTTGCCGGATCAAGAGCTACCAACTCTTTTTC
CGAAGGTAACTGGCTTCAGCAGAGCGCAGATACCAAATACTGTTCTTCTAGTGTAGCCGTAGTTAGGCCA
CCACTTCAAGAACTCTGTAGCACCGCCTACATACCTCGCTCTGCTAATCCTGTTACCAGTGGCTGCTGCC
AGTGGCGATAAGTCGTGTCTTACCGGGTTGGACTCAAGACGATAGTTACCGGATAAGGCGCAGCGGTCGG
GCTGAACGGGGGGTTCGTGCACACAGCCCAGCTTGGAGCGAACGACCTACACCGAACTGAGATACCTACA
GCGTGAGCTATGAGAAAGCGCCACGCTTCCCGAAGGGAGAAAGGCGGACAGGTATCCGGTAAGCGGCAGG
GTCGGAACAGGAGAGCGCACGAGGGAGCTTCCAGGGGGAAACGCCTGGTATCTTTATAGTCCTGTCGGGT
TTCGCCACCTCTGACTTGAGCGTCGATTTTTGTGATGCTCGTCAGGGGGGCGGAGCCTATGGAAAAACGC
CAGCAACGCGGCCTTTTTACGGTTCCTGGCCTTTTGCTGGCCTTTTGCTCACATGTTCTTTCCTGCGTTA
TCCCCTGATTCTGTGGATAACCGTATTACCGCCATGCATTAGTTATTAATAGTAATCAATTACGGGGTCA
TTAGTTCATAGCCCATATATGGAGTTCCG
