>Addgene plasmid #26402 | pF141 pAcGFP1 SOD1WT | depositor partial sequence | sequence record 12450 | Author sequence
AATTCC
[462 nt withheld, positions 7-468]
TAAG
