>Addgene plasmid #26402 | pF141 pAcGFP1 SOD1WT | addgene partial sequence | sequence record 32597 | 26402 with CMV-F
ACCGTCAGATCCGCTAGCGCTACCGGTCGCCACCATGGTGAGCAAGGGCGCCGAGCTGTTCACCGGCATC
GTGCCCATCCTGATCGAGCTGAATGGCGATGTGAATGGCCACAAGTTCAGCGTGAGCGGCGAGGGCGAGG
GCGATGCCACCTACGGCAAGCTGACCCTGAAGTTCATCTGCACCACCGGCAAGCTGCCTGTGCCCTGGCC
CACCCTGGTGACCACCCTGAGCTACGGCGTGCAGTGCTTCTCACGCTACCCCGATCACATGAAGCAGCAC
GACTTCTTCAAGAGCGCCATGCCTGAGGGCTACATCCAGGAGCGCACCATCTTCTTCGAGGATGACGGCA
ACTACAAGTCGCGCGCCGAGGTGAAGTTCGAGGGCGATACCCTGGTGAATCGCATCGAGCTGACCGGCAC
CGATTTCAAGGAGGATGGCAACATCCTGGGCAATAAGATGGAGTACAACTACAACGCCCACAATGTGTAC
ATCATGACCGACAAGGCCAAGAATGGCATCAAGGTGAACTTCAAGATCCGCCACAACATCGAGGATGGCA
GCGTGCAGCTGGCCGACCACTACCAGCAGAATACCCCCATCGGCGATGGCCCTGTGCTGCTGCCCGATAA
CCACTACCTGTCCACCCAGAGCGCCCTGTCCAAGGACCCCAACGAGAAGCGCGATCACATGATCTACTTC
GGCTTCGTGACCGCCGCCGCCATCACCCACGGCATGGATGAGCTGTACAAGTCCGGACTCAGATCTCGAG
CTCAAGCTTCGAATTCC
[142 nt withheld, positions 788-929]
