>Addgene plasmid #26402 | pF141 pAcGFP1 SOD1WT | addgene partial sequence | sequence record 32598 | 26402 with SV40pA-R
AGCTGCATAACAGTTAACAACAACAATTGCATTCATTTTATGTTTCAGGTTCAGGGGGAGGTGTGGGAGG
TTTTTTAAAGCAAGTAAAACCTCTACAAATGTGGTATGGCTGATTATGATCAGTTATCTAGATCCGGTGG
ATCCCGGGCCCGCGGTACCGTCGACTTA
[429 nt withheld, positions 169-597]
CGCCCTTCAGCACGCACACGGCCTTCGTCGCCATGGAATTCGAAGCTT
